>Addgene plasmid #141960 | TFORF2187 | addgene full sequence | sequence record 395875 | Addgene NGS Result
TTAATGTAGTCTTATGCAATACTCTTGTAGTCTTGCAACATGGTAACGATGAGTTAGCAACATGCCTTAC
AAGGAGAGAAAAAGCACCGTGCATGCCGATTGGTGGAAGTAAGGTGGTACGATCGTGCCTTATTAGGAAG
GCAACAGACGGGTCTGACATGGATTGGACGAACCACTGAATTGCCGCATTGCAGAGATATTGTATTTAAG
TGCCTAGCTCGATACATAAACGGGTCTCTCTGGTTAGACCAGATCTGAGCCTGGGAGCTCTCTGGCTAAC
TAGGGAACCCACTGCTTAAGCCTCAATAAAGCTTGCCTTGAGTGCTTCAAGTAGTGTGTGCCCGTCTGTT
GTGTGACTCTGGTAACTAGAGATCCCTCAGACCCTTTTAGTCAGTGTGGAAAATCTCTAGCAGTGGCGCC
CGAACAGGGACTTGAAAGCGAAAGGGAAACCAGAGGAGCTCTCTCGACGCAGGACTCGGCTTGCTGAAGC
GCGCACGGCAAGAGGCGAGGGGCGGCGACTGGTGAGTACGCCAAAAATTTTGACTAGCGGAGGCTAGAAG
GAGAGAGATGGGTGCGAGAGCGTCAGTATTAAGCGGGGGAGAATTAGATCGCGATGGGAAAAAATTCGGT
TAAGGCCAGGGGGAAAGAAAAAATATAAATTAAAACATATAGTATGGGCAAGCAGGGAGCTAGAACGATT
CGCAGTTAATCCTGGCCTGTTAGAAACATCAGAAGGCTGTAGACAAATACTGGGACAGCTACAACCATCC
CTTCAGACAGGATCAGAAGAACTTAGATCATTATATAATACAGTAGCAACCCTCTATTGTGTGCATCAAA
GGATAGAGATAAAAGACACCAAGGAAGCTTTAGACAAGATAGAGGAAGAGCAAAACAAAAGTAAGACCAC
CGCACAGCAAGCGGCCGCTGATCTTCAGACCTGGAGGAGGAGATATGAGGGACAATTGGAGAAGTGAATT
ATATAAATATAAAGTAGTAAAAATTGAACCATTAGGAGTAGCACCCACCAAGGCAAAGAGAAGAGTGGTG
CAGAGAGAAAAAAGAGCAGTGGGAATAGGAGCTTTGTTCCTTGGGTTCTTGGGAGCAGCAGGAAGCACTA
TGGGCGCAGCGTCAATGACGCTGACGGTACAGGCCAGACAATTATTGTCTGGTATAGTGCAGCAGCAGAA
CAATTTGCTGAGGGCTATTGAGGCGCAACAGCATCTGTTGCAACTCACAGTCTGGGGCATCAAGCAGCTC
CAGGCAAGAATCCTGGCTGTGGAAAGATACCTAAAGGATCAACAGCTCCTGGGGATTTGGGGTTGCTCTG
GAAAACTCATTTGCACCACTGCTGTGCCTTGGAATGCTAGTTGGAGTAATAAATCTCTGGAACAGATTTG
GAATCACACGACCTGGATGGAGTGGGACAGAGAAATTAACAATTACACAAGCTTAATACACTCCTTAATT
GAAGAATCGCAAAACCAGCAAGAAAAGAATGAACAAGAATTATTGGAATTAGATAAATGGGCAAGTTTGT
GGAATTGGTTTAACATAACAAATTGGCTGTGGTATATAAAATTATTCATAATGATAGTAGGAGGCTTGGT
AGGTTTAAGAATAGTTTTTGCTGTACTTTCTATAGTGAATAGAGTTAGGCAGGGATATTCACCATTATCG
TTTCAGACCCACCTCCCAACCCCGAGGGGACCCATGCATTGCATCTCAATTAGTCAGCAACCAGGTGTGG
AAAGTCCCCAGGCTCCCCAGCAGGCAGAAGTATGCAAAGCATGCGTCTCAATTAGTCAGCAACCATAGTC
CCGCCCCTAACTCCGCCCATCCCGCCCCTAACTCCGCCCAGTTCCGCCCATTCTCCGCCCCATGGCTGAC
TAATTTTTTTTATTTATGCAGAGGCCGAGGCCGCCTCGGCCTCTGAGCTATTCCAGAAGTAGTGAGGAGG
CTTTTTTGGAGGCCTAGGCTTTTGCAAAAAGCTTTCTAGAGGTACCACCGGAGCTTACCATGACCGAGTA
CAAGCCCACGGTGCGCCTCGCCACCCGCGACGACGTCCCCAGGGCCGTACGCACCCTCGCCGCCGCGTTC
GCCGACTACCCCGCCACGCGCCACACCGTCGATCCGGACCGCCACATCGAGCGGGTCACCGAGCTGCAAG
AACTCTTCCTCACGCGCGTCGGGCTCGACATCGGCAAGGTGTGGGTCGCGGACGACGGCGCCGCCGTGGC
GGTCTGGACCACGCCGGAGAGCGTCGAAGCGGGGGCGGTGTTCGCCGAGATCGGCCCGCGCATGGCCGAG
TTGAGCGGTTCCCGGCTGGCCGCGCAGCAACAGATGGAAGGCCTCCTGGCGCCGCACCGGCCCAAGGAGC
CCGCGTGGTTCCTGGCCACCGTCGGCGTCTCGCCCGACCACCAGGGCAAGGGTCTGGGCAGCGCCGTCGT
GCTCCCCGGAGTGGAGGCGGCCGAGCGCGCCGGGGTGCCCGCCTTCCTGGAGACCTCCGCGCCCCGCAAC
CTCCCCTTCTACGAGCGGCTCGGCTTCACCGTCACCGCCGACGTCGAGGTGCCCGAAGGACCGCGCACCT
GGTGCATGACCCGCAAGCCCGGTGCCAGTTAACGAATTCTAGATCTTGAGACAAATGGCAGTATTCATCC
ACAATTTTAAAAGAAAAGGGGGGATTGGGGGGTACAGTGCAGGGGAAAGAATAGTAGACATAATAGCAAC
AGACATACAAACTAAAGAATTACAAAAACAAATTACAAAAATTCAAAATTTTCGGGTTTATTACAGGGAC
AGCAGAGATCCACTTTGGCGCCGGCTCGAGGCCTGCAGGTGCAAAGATGGATAAAGTTTTAAACAGAGAG
GAATCTTTGCAGCTAATGGACCTTCTAGGTCTTGAAAGGAGTGGGAATTGGCTCCGGTGCCCGTCAGTGG
GCAGAGCGCACATCGCCCACAGTCCCCGAGAAGTTGGGGGGAGGGGTCGGCAATTGAACCGGTGCCTAGA
GAAGGTGGCGCGGGGTAAACTGGGAAAGTGATGTCGTGTACTGGCTCCGCCTTTTTCCCGAGGGTGGGGG
AGAACCGTATATAAGTGCAGTAGTCGCCGTGAACGTTCTTTTTCGCAACGGGTTTGCCGCCAGAACACAG
GTAAGTGCCGTGTGTGGTTCCCGCGGGCCTGGCCTCTTTACGGGTTATGGCCCTTGCGTGCCTTGAATTA
CTTCCACCTGGCTGCAGTACGTGATTCTTGATCCCGAGCTTCGGGTTGGAAGTGGGTGGGAGAGTTCGAG
GCCTTGCGCTTAAGGAGCCCCTTCGCCTCGTGCTTGAGTTGAGGCCTGGCCTGGGCGCTGGGGCCGCCGC
GTGCGAATCTGGTGGCACCTTCGCGCCTGTCTCGCTGCTTTCGATAAGTCTCTAGCCATTTAAAATTTTT
GATGACCTGCTGCGACGCTTTTTTTCTGGCAAGATAGTCTTGTAAATGCGGGCCAAGATCTGCACACTGG
TATTTCGGTTTTTGGGGCCGCGGGCGGCGACGGGGCCCGTGCGTCCCAGCGCACATGTTCGGCGAGGCGG
GGCCTGCGAGCGCGGCCACCGAGAATCGGACGGGGGTAGTCTCAAGCTGGCCGGCCTGCTCTGGTGCCTG
GCCTCGCGCCGCCGTGTATCGCCCCGCCCTGGGCGGCAAGGCTGGCCCGGTCGGCACCAGTTGCGTGAGC
GGAAAGATGGCCGCTTCCCGGCCCTGCTGCAGGGAGCTCAAAATGGAGGACGCGGCGCTCGGGAGAGCGG
GCGGGTGAGTCACCCACACAAAGGAAAAGGGCCTTTCCGTCCTCAGCCGTCGCTTCATGTGACTCCACGG
AGTACCGGGCGCCGTCCAGGCACCTCGATTAGTTCTCGAGCTTTTGGAGTACGTCGTCTTTAGGTTGGGG
GGAGGGGTTTTATGCGATGGAGTTTCCCCACACTGAGTGGGTGGAGACTGAAGTTAGGCCAGCTTGGCAC
TTGATGTAATTCTCCTTGGAATTTGCCCTTTTTGAGTTTGGATCTTGGTTCATTCTCAAGCCTCAGACAG
TGGTTCAAAGTTTTTTTCTTCCATTTCAGGTGTCGTGAGGCTAGCACCGCCACCATGCCAGCTAACGAGG
ACGCTCCCCAGCCAGGGGAACATGGCAGTGCCTGTGAGGTATCAGTGTCATTTGAGGATGTGACTGTGGA
CTTCAGTAGAGAGGAGTGGCAGCAACTGGACTCTACTCAAAGACGCCTGTACCAGGATGTAATGTTGGAG
AACTACAGCCACCTGCTCTCAGTGGGGTTCGAAGTTCCTAAACCAGAGGTCATCTTCAAGTTGGAGCAAG
GAGAGGGGCCATGGACATTGGAAGGGGAAGCCCCACATCAGAGCTGTTCAGATGGGAAATTTGGAATTAA
GCCTTCCCAGAGGAGAATTTCTGGGAAATCTACATTTCATAGTGAAATGGAGGGTGAAGACACAAGAGAT
GATTCATTATACTCTATTTTAGAAGAATTGTGGCAAGATGCTGAACAGATAAAGAGATGTCAGGAAAAAC
ACAACAAACTTCTGAGTCGCACTACTTTCCTCAATAAGAAAATATTGAATACAGAGTGGGATTATGAATA
TAAAGACTTTGGAAAATTTGTTCATCCAAGCCCAAATCTCATTCTTTCACAGAAAAGACCCCATAAACGT
GATTCATTTGGGAAGAGTTTTAAGCATAATTTAGACTTACATATTCATAATAAAAGCAATGCAGCAAAGA
ACCTGGATAAAACTATTGGGCATGGTCAAGTTTTTACCCAGAACTCTTCTTATAGTCACCACGAAAATAC
ACATACAGGAGTGAAGTTCTGTGAACGTAATCAATGTGGAAAAGTCCTCAGCCTCAAACACTCACTCAGT
CAAAATGTGAAATTTCCCATTGGAGAGAAAGCAAACACATGTACTGAATTTGGGAAGATCTTCACCCAGA
GGTCACATTTCTTTGCTCCTCAAAAAATTCATACTGTGGAAAAACCTCATGAGCTTAGCAAATGTGTAAA
TGTTTTTACACAGAAGCCACTACTCAGTATATATCTGAGAGTTCATAGAGATGAAAAACTCTACATATGT
ACTAAATGTGGGAAGGCCTTCATCCAGAATTCAGAATTAATTATGCATGAGAAAACTCATACTAGAGAGA
AACCCTATAAATGCAATGAATGTGGGAAATCATTTTTCCAGGTGTCATCTCTACTCAGGCATCAGACAAC
TCATACTGGAGAAAAACTCTTTGAATGCAGTGAATGTGGTAAAGGCTTCTCCCTGAACTCAGCCCTCAAT
ATACATCAGAAAATTCACACTGGAGAGAGACATCACAAATGCAGTGAGTGTGGGAAAGCCTTTACCCAAA
AATCAACACTCAGGATGCATCAGAGAATTCATACAGGAGAGAGGTCCTATATCTGTACTCAATGTGGGCA
GGCCTTCATCCAGAAGGCACACTTGATTGCACATCAAAGAATTCATACTGGAGAGAAGCCTTATGAATGC
AGTGACTGTGGGAAATCTTTCCCTTCTAAGTCACAACTCCAGATGCATAAGAGAATTCATACAGGAGAGA
AACCCTATATATGCACTGAATGTGGGAAGGCTTTCACCAACAGGTCAAATCTCAATACTCACCAGAAGTC
TCATACTGGAGAAAAGTCTTATATATGTGCTGAATGTGGGAAGGCCTTCACCGACAGGTCAAATTTCAAT
AAACACCAGACCATTCACACTGGAGAGAAACCCTATGTTTGTGCTGATTGTGGGAGGGCCTTCATCCAGA
AGTCAGAGTTGATTACACATCAGAGAATTCATACTACAGAGAAGCCTTATAAATGTCCTGACTGTGAGAA
ATCCTTCTCCAAGAAACCACATCTCAAAGTACATCAACGAATTCACACAGGGGAGAAACCATATATATGT
GCAGAATGTGGGAAAGCCTTCACTGATAGGTCAAATTTCAATAAACATCAGACAATTCATACTGGAGATA
AACCGTATAAATGCAGCGACTGTGGAAAGGGGTTCACCCAGAAATCAGTTCTCAGTATGCATCGCAATAT
TCATACATAGTAATGAACTAGTCCGTAACTTGAAAGTATTTCGATTTCTTGGCTTTATATATCTTGTGGA
AAGGACGAGGTTCTATGTAGATGTGAATCTACACGCGTTAAGTCGACAATCAACCTCTGGATTACAAAAT
TTGTGAAAGATTGACTGGTATTCTTAACTATGTTGCTCCTTTTACGCTATGTGGATACGCTGCTTTAATG
CCTTTGTATCATGCTATTGCTTCCCGTATGGCTTTCATTTTCTCCTCCTTGTATAAATCCTGGTTGCTGT
CTCTTTATGAGGAGTTGTGGCCCGTTGTCAGGCAACGTGGCGTGGTGTGCACTGTGTTTGCTGACGCAAC
CCCCACTGGTTGGGGCATTGCCACCACCTGTCAGCTCCTTTCCGGGACTTTCGCTTTCCCCCTCCCTATT
GCCACGGCGGAACTCATCGCCGCCTGCCTTGCCCGCTGCTGGACAGGGGCTCGGCTGTTGGGCACTGACA
ATTCCGTGGTGTTGTCGGGGAAATCATCGTCCTTTCCTTGGCTGCTCGCCTGTGTTGCCACCTGGATTCT
GCGCGGGACGTCCTTCTGCTACGTCCCTTCGGCCCTCAATCCAGCGGACCTTCCTTCCCGCGGCCTGCTG
CCGGCTCTGCGGCCTCTTCCGCGTCTTCGCCTTCGCCCTCAGACGAGTCGGATCTCCCTTTGGGCCGCCT
CCCCGCGTCGACTTTAAGACCAATGACTTACAAGGCAGCTGTAGATCTTAGCCACTTTTTAAAAGAAAAG
GGGGGACTGGAAGGGCTAATTCACTCCCAACGAAGACAAGATCTGCTTTTTGCTTGTACTGGGTCTCTCT
GGTTAGACCAGATCTGAGCCTGGGAGCTCTCTGGCTAACTAGGGAACCCACTGCTTAAGCCTCAATAAAG
CTTGCCTTGAGTGCTTCAAGTAGTGTGTGCCCGTCTGTTGTGTGACTCTGGTAACTAGAGATCCCTCAGA
CCCTTTTAGTCAGTGTGGAAAATCTCTAGCAGTACGTATAGTAGTTCATGTCATCTTATTATTCAGTATT
TATAACTTGCAAAGAAATGAATATCAGAGAGTGAGAGGAACTTGTTTATTGCAGCTTATAATGGTTACAA
ATAAAGCAATAGCATCACAAATTTCACAAATAAAGCATTTTTTTCACTGCATTCTAGTTGTGGTTTGTCC
AAACTCATCAATGTATCTTATCATGTCTGGCTCTAGCTATCCCGCCCCTAACTCCGCCCATCCCGCCCCT
AACTCCGCCCAGTTCCGCCCATTCTCCGCCCCATGGCTGACTAATTTTTTTTATTTATGCAGAGGCCGAG
GCCGCCTCGGCCTCTGAGCTATTCCAGAAGTAGTGAGGAGGCTTTTTTGGAGGCCTAGGGACGTACCCAA
TTCGCCCTATAGTGAGTCGTATTACGCGCGCTCACTGGCCGTCGTTTTACAACGTCGTGACTGGGAAAAC
CCTGGCGTTACCCAACTTAATCGCCTTGCAGCACATCCCCCTTTCGCCAGCTGGCGTAATAGCGAAGAGG
CCCGCACCGATCGCCCTTCCCAACAGTTGCGCAGCCTGAATGGCGAATGGG
[124 nt withheld, positions 7682-7805]
C
[91 nt withheld, positions 7807-7897]
A
[49 nt withheld, positions 7899-7947]
CCTTTGACGTTGGAGTCCACGTTCTTT
[37 nt withheld, positions 7975-8011]
ACCCTATCTCGGTCTATTCTTTTGATTTATAAGGGATTTTGCCGATTTCGGCCTATTGGTTAAAAAATGA
GCTGATTTAACAAAAATTTAACGCGAATTTTAACAAAATATTAACGCTTACAATTTAGGTGGCACTTTTC
GGGGAAATGTGCGCGGAACCCCTATTTGTTTATTTTTCTAAATACATTCAAATATGTATCCGCTCATGAG
ACAATAACCCTGATAAATGCTTCAATAATATTGAAAAAGGAAGAGTATGAGTATTCAACATTTCCGTGTC
GCCCTTATTCCCTTTTTTGCGGCATTTTGCCTTCCTGTTTTTGCTCACCCAGAAACGCTGGTGAAAGTAA
AAGATGCTGAAGATCAGTTGGGTGCACGAGTGGGTTACATCGAACTGGATCTCAACAGCGGTAAGATCCT
TGAGAGTTTTCGCCCCGAAGAACGTTTTCCAATGATGAGCACTTTTAAAGTTCTGCTATGTGGCGCGGTA
TTATCCCGTATTGACGCCGGGCAAGAGCAACTCGGTCGCCGCATACACTATTCTCAGAATGACTTGGTTG
AGTACTCACCAGTCACAGAAAAGCATCTTACGGATGGCATGACAGTAAGAGAATTATGCAGTGCTGCCAT
AACCATGAGTGATAACACTGCGGCCAACTTACTTCTGACAACGATCGGAGGACCGAAGGAGCTAACCGCT
TTTTTGCACAACATGGGGGATCATGTAACTCGCCTTGATCGTTGGGAACCGGAGCTGAATGAAGCCATAC
CAAACGACGAGCGTGACACCACGATGCCTGTAGCAATGGCAACAACGTTGCGCAAACTATTAACTGGCGA
ACTACTTACTCTAGCTTCCCGGCAACAATTAATAGACTGGATGGAGGCGGATAAAGTTGCAGGACCACTT
CTGCGCTCGGCCCTTCCGGCTGGCTGGTTTATTGCTGATAAATCTGGAGCCGGTGAGCGTGGGTCTCGCG
GTATCATTGCAGCACTGGGGCCAGATGGTAAGCCCTCCCGTATCGTAGTTATCTACACGACGGGGAGTCA
GGCAACTATGGATGAACGAAATAGACAGATCGCTGAGATAGGTGCCTCACTGATTAAGCATTGGTAACTG
TCAGACCAAGTTTACTCATATATACTTTAGATTGATTTAAAACTTCATTTTTAATTTAAAAGGATCTAGG
TGAAGATCCTTTTTGATAATCTCATGACCAAAATCCCTTAACGTGAGTTTTCGTTCCACTGAGCGTCAGA
CCCCGTAGAAAAGATCAAAGGATCTTCTTGAGATCCTTTTTTTCTGCGCGTAATCTGCTGCTTGCAAACA
AAAAAACCACCGCTACCAGCGGTGGTTTGTTTGCCGGATCAAGAGCTACCAACTCTTTTTCCGAAGGTAA
CTGGCTTCAGCAGAGCGCAGATACCAAATACTGTTCTTCTAGTGTAGCCGTAGTTAGGCCACCACTTCAA
GAACTCTGTAGCACCGCCTACATACCTCGCTCTGCTAATCCTGTTACCAGTGGCTGCTGCCAGTGGCGAT
AAGTCGTGTCTTACCGGGTTGGACTCAAGACGATAGTTACCGGATAAGGCGCAGCGGTCGGGCTGAACGG
GGGGTTCGTGCACACAGCCCAGCTTGGAGCGAACGACCTACACCGAACTGAGATACCTACAGCGTGAGCT
ATGAGAAAGCGCCACGCTTCCCGAAGGGAGAAAGGCGGACAGGTATCCGGTAAGCGGCAGGGTCGGAACA
GGAGAGCGCACGAGGGAGCTTCCAGGGGGAAACGCCTGGTATCTTTATAGTCCTGTCGGGTTTCGCCACC
TCTGACTTGAGCGTCGATTTTTGTGATGCTCGTCAGGGGGGCGGAGCCTATGGAAAAACGCCAGCAACGC
GGCCTTTTTACGGTTCCTGGCCTTTTGCTGGCCTTTTGCTCACATGTTCTTTCCTGCGTTATCCCCTGAT
TCTGTGGATAACCGTATTACCGCCTTTGAGTGAGCTGATACCGCTCGCCGCAGCCGAACGACCGAGCGCA
GCGAGTCAGTGAGCGAGGAAGCGGAAGAGCGCCCAATACGCAAACCGCCTCTCCCCGCGCGTTGGCCGAT
TCATTAATGCAGCTGGCACGACAGGTTTCCCGACTGGAAAGCGGGCAGTGAGCGCAACGCAATTAATGTG
AGTTAGCTCACTCATTAGGCACCCCAGGCTTTACACTTTATGCTTCCGGCTCGTATGTTGTGTGGAATTG
TGAGCGGATAACAATTTCACACAGGAAACAGCTATGACCATGATTACGCCAAGCGCGCAATTAACCCTCA
CTAAAGGGAACAAAAGCTGGAGCTGCAAGC
Features (pLannotate 1.2.2; 31 found; start..end, strand, type, name):
      5..231     +  promoter       RSV promoter: Rous sarcoma virus enhancer/promoter
    232..412     +  LTR            5' LTR (truncated): truncated 5' long terminal repeat (LTR) from HIV-1
    459..584     +  misc_feature   HIV-1 Ψ: packaging signal of human immunodeficiency virus type 1
    568..931     +  CDS            HIV-1 gag (fragment): gag protein from human immunodeficiency virus 1; gag
   1077..1310    +  misc_feature   RRE: The Rev response element (RRE) of HIV-1 allows for Rev-dependent mRNA export from the nucleus to the cytoplasm.
   1687..1713    +  CDS            Rev (fragment): human immunodeficiency virus 1 (HIV-1) Rev protein; rev; enhances nuclear export of unspliced and incompletely spliced viral mRNAs
   1720..1743    +  promoter       SV40 promoter (fragment): SV40 early promoter
   1744..1815    +  promoter       SV40 promoter (fragment): SV40 enhancer and early promoter
   1839..1974    +  rep_origin     SV40 ori: SV40 origin of replication
   2020..2616    +  CDS            PuroR (fragment): puromycin N-acetyltransferase; pac from Streptomyces; confers resistance to puromycin
   2665..2782    +  misc_feature   cPPT/CTS: central polypurine tract and central termination sequence of HIV-1
   2847..2913    +  CDS            small t antigen (fragment): SV40 (simian virus 40) small t antigen
   2920..4098    +  promoter       EF-1α promoter: strong constitutive promoter for human elongation factor EF-1α
   4115..5044    +  CDS            ZNF81 (fragment): ZNF81_HUMAN - Experimental evidence at protein level: Swiss-Prot protein existence level 1. May be involved in transcriptional regulation. From Homo sapiens (Human).
   6113..6166    +  promoter       U6 promoter (fragment): RNA polymerase III promoter for human U6 snRNA
   6208..6796    +  misc_feature   WPRE: woodchuck hepatitis virus posttranscriptional regulatory element
   6847..6866    +  misc_feature   cPPT/CTS (fragment): central polypurine tract and central termination sequence of HIV-1
   6868..7101    +  LTR            3' LTR (ΔU3): self-inactivating 3' long terminal repeat (LTR) from HIV-1
   7179..7300    +  polyA_signal   SV40 poly(A) signal: SV40 polyadenylation signal
   7340..7475    +  rep_origin     SV40 ori: SV40 origin of replication
   7496..7514    -  promoter       T7 promoter: promoter for bacteriophage T7 RNA polymerase
   7522..7677    +  CDS            lacZα (fragment): LacZα fragment of β-galactosidase; lacZ fragment
   7682..8110    +  rep_origin     f1 ori (sequence partly withheld): f1 bacteriophage origin of replication; arrow indicates direction of (+) strand synthesis
   8163..8267    +  promoter       AmpR promoter: bla
   8268..9128    +  CDS            AmpR: β-lactamase; bla; confers resistance to ampicillin, carbenicillin, and related antibiotics
   9299..9887    +  rep_origin     ori: high-copy-number ColE1/pMB1/pBR322/pUC origin of replication
  10070..10162   +  CDS            lacI (fragment): lac repressor; lacI; The lac repressor binds to the lac operator to inhibit transcription in E. coli. This inhibition can be relieved by adding lactose or isopropyl-β-D-thiogalactopyranoside (IPTG).
  10175..10196   +  protein_bind   CAP binding site: CAP binding activates transcription in the presence of cAMP. E. coli catabolite activator protein
  10211..10241   +  promoter       lac promoter: promoter for the E. coli lac operon
  10249..10265   +  protein_bind   lac operator: The lac repressor binds to the lac operator to inhibit transcription in E. coli. This inhibition can be relieved by adding lactose or isopropyl-β-D-thiogalactopyranoside (IPTG). lac repressor encoded by lacI
  10310..10328   +  promoter       T3 promoter: promoter for bacteriophage T3 RNA polymerase
