[The description below was written by a language model from this plasmid's Addgene catalogue record and pLannotate feature annotations shown in this document.]
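Description:
TFORF2187 is a lentiviral mammalian expression plasmid built on the pLX_TRC317 backbone and carrying the human zinc-finger gene ZNF81 as one member of a barcoded transcription factor ORF collection. It is maintained in E. coli through a high-copy ColE1/pUC-type origin and an ampicillin resistance gene (β-lactamase with its own promoter). An f1 origin and remnants of a lac/lacZα cloning region flanked by T7 and T3 promoters are also present in the bacterial portion. The depositor notes that the plasmid may recombine, as lentiviral vectors with repeated LTRs can.

The viral portion has a third-generation, self-inactivating layout. An RSV promoter drives a truncated HIV-1 5' LTR, followed by the Ψ packaging signal with a gag fragment, the Rev response element, a cPPT/CTS element, and a ΔU3 3' LTR with a downstream SV40 polyadenylation signal. Within the transfer cassette, an SV40 early promoter/origin drives puromycin N-acetyltransferase for selection of transduced cells. The EF-1α promoter drives the ZNF81 ORF, and a WPRE downstream enhances transcript expression. The annotation tool matched only the first part of the roughly 2.1 kb insert to ZNF81, leaving the remainder up to the WPRE largely unlabelled apart from a short U6 promoter fragment. The 24-bp barcode described in the catalogue entry is not annotated in the feature table, so its position cannot be stated from the record.

The construct is intended for overexpressing ZNF81 in mammalian cells. In pooled screens, the unique barcode allows the delivered transcription factor to be identified, as in directed-differentiation studies.
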