Addgene plasmid #141960: TFORF2187
Purpose: Lentiviral vector for overexpressing transcription factor ORFs with unique 24-bp barcodes. Barcodes facilitate identification of transcription factors in pooled screens.
Depositing lab: Feng Zhang. Depositing organization: Broad Institute. Publication: A transcription factor atlas of directed differentiation. Joung J, Ma S, Tay T, Geiger-Schuller KR, Kirchgatterer PC, Verdine VK, Guo B, Arias-Garcia MA, Allen WE, Singh A, Kuksenko O, Abudayyeh OO, Gootenberg JS, Fu Z, Macrae RK, Buenrostro JD, Regev A, Zhang F. Cell. 2023 Jan 5;186(1):209-229.e26. doi: 10.1016/j.cell.2022.11.026. PubMed 36608654.
Backbone
  Vector backbone: pLX_TRC317
  Backbone manufacturer: Broad Institute Genetic Perturbation Platform
  Backbone size w/o insert (bp): 8264
  Vector type: Mammalian Expression, Lentiviral
  Selectable markers: Puromycin
Growth in bacteria
  Bacterial resistance: Ampicillin, 100 μg/mL
  Growth temperature: 37°C
  Growth strain: NEB Stable
  Copy number: High Copy
Gene/Insert
  Gene/Insert name: ZNF81
  Species: H. sapiens (human)
  Insert size (bp): 2087
  Entrez Gene: ZNF81 (a.k.a. HFZ20, MRX45, FLJ44367, dJ54B20.6)
  Promoter: EF1a
  Cloning method: Unknown
  Sequencing primers: 5′ GGGTGGAGACTGAAGTTAGGCCAG; 3′ CACATAGCGTAAAAGGAGCAACATAG
Terms and licenses: Academic/Nonprofit Terms; Industry Terms: Not Available to Industry
Depositor comments: XM_005272600,XM_017029486,NM_007137,XM_011543900,XM_017029487,XM_011543899,ENST00000376954,ENST00000338637 . The transcription factor ORF portion of this plasmid was synthesized by Genewiz. Please test multiple small colonies in case of plasmid recombination. To make this collection available in a timely manner, a portion of this collection was not fully sequenced by Addgene. If an Addgene verified full plasmid sequence is not available, please contact us prior to placing an order to request the full sequence.
How to cite: TFORF2187 was a gift from Feng Zhang (Addgene plasmid # 141960 ; http://n2t.net/addgene:141960 ; RRID:Addgene_141960)
