>Addgene plasmid #141960 | TFORF2187 | depositor partial sequence | sequence record 278017 | Insert
ACCGCCACCATGCCAGCTAACGAGGACGCTCCCCAGCCAGGGGAACATGGCAGTGCCTGTGAGGTATCAG
TGTCATTTGAGGATGTGACTGTGGACTTCAGTAGAGAGGAGTGGCAGCAACTGGACTCTACTCAAAGACG
CCTGTACCAGGATGTAATGTTGGAGAACTACAGCCACCTGCTCTCAGTGGGGTTCGAAGTTCCTAAACCA
GAGGTCATCTTCAAGTTGGAGCAAGGAGAGGGGCCATGGACATTGGAAGGGGAAGCCCCACATCAGAGCT
GTTCAGATGGGAAATTTGGAATTAAGCCTTCCCAGAGGAGAATTTCTGGGAAATCTACATTTCATAGTGA
AATGGAGGGTGAAGACACAAGAGATGATTCATTATACTCTATTTTAGAAGAATTGTGGCAAGATGCTGAA
CAGATAAAGAGATGTCAGGAAAAACACAACAAACTTCTGAGTCGCACTACTTTCCTCAATAAGAAAATAT
TGAATACAGAGTGGGATTATGAATATAAAGACTTTGGAAAATTTGTTCATCCAAGCCCAAATCTCATTCT
TTCACAGAAAAGACCCCATAAACGTGATTCATTTGGGAAGAGTTTTAAGCATAATTTAGACTTACATATT
CATAATAAAAGCAATGCAGCAAAGAACCTGGATAAAACTATTGGGCATGGTCAAGTTTTTACCCAGAACT
CTTCTTATAGTCACCACGAAAATACACATACAGGAGTGAAGTTCTGTGAACGTAATCAATGTGGAAAAGT
CCTCAGCCTCAAACACTCACTCAGTCAAAATGTGAAATTTCCCATTGGAGAGAAAGCAAACACATGTACT
GAATTTGGGAAGATCTTCACCCAGAGGTCACATTTCTTTGCTCCTCAAAAAATTCATACTGTGGAAAAAC
CTCATGAGCTTAGCAAATGTGTAAATGTTTTTACACAGAAGCCACTACTCAGTATATATCTGAGAGTTCA
TAGAGATGAAAAACTCTACATATGTACTAAATGTGGGAAGGCCTTCATCCAGAATTCAGAATTAATTATG
CATGAGAAAACTCATACTAGAGAGAAACCCTATAAATGCAATGAATGTGGGAAATCATTTTTCCAGGTGT
CATCTCTACTCAGGCATCAGACAACTCATACTGGAGAAAAACTCTTTGAATGCAGTGAATGTGGTAAAGG
CTTCTCCCTGAACTCAGCCCTCAATATACATCAGAAAATTCACACTGGAGAGAGACATCACAAATGCAGT
GAGTGTGGGAAAGCCTTTACCCAAAAATCAACACTCAGGATGCATCAGAGAATTCATACAGGAGAGAGGT
CCTATATCTGTACTCAATGTGGGCAGGCCTTCATCCAGAAGGCACACTTGATTGCACATCAAAGAATTCA
TACTGGAGAGAAGCCTTATGAATGCAGTGACTGTGGGAAATCTTTCCCTTCTAAGTCACAACTCCAGATG
CATAAGAGAATTCATACAGGAGAGAAACCCTATATATGCACTGAATGTGGGAAGGCTTTCACCAACAGGT
CAAATCTCAATACTCACCAGAAGTCTCATACTGGAGAAAAGTCTTATATATGTGCTGAATGTGGGAAGGC
CTTCACCGACAGGTCAAATTTCAATAAACACCAGACCATTCACACTGGAGAGAAACCCTATGTTTGTGCT
GATTGTGGGAGGGCCTTCATCCAGAAGTCAGAGTTGATTACACATCAGAGAATTCATACTACAGAGAAGC
CTTATAAATGTCCTGACTGTGAGAAATCCTTCTCCAAGAAACCACATCTCAAAGTACATCAACGAATTCA
CACAGGGGAGAAACCATATATATGTGCAGAATGTGGGAAAGCCTTCACTGATAGGTCAAATTTCAATAAA
CATCAGACAATTCATACTGGAGATAAACCGTATAAATGCAGCGACTGTGGAAAGGGGTTCACCCAGAAAT
CAGTTCTCAGTATGCATCGCAATATTCATACATAGTAATGAACTAGTCCGTAACTTGAAAGTATTTCGAT
TTCTTGGCTTTATATATCTTGTGGAAAGGACGAGGTTCTATGTAGATGTGAATCTAC
