>Addgene plasmid #141960 | TFORF2187 | depositor partial sequence | sequence record 278018 | Barcode
GGTTCTATGTAGATGTGAATCTAC
